>Addgene plasmid #197054 | yWL234 MCP-GFP-PABPC1* | addgene full sequence | sequence record 388472 | Addgene NGS Result
TGGAAGGGCTAATTCACTCCCAAAGAAGACAAGATATCCTTGATCTGTGGATCTACCACACACAAGGCTA
CTTCCCTGATTAGCAGAACTACACACCAGGGCCAGGGGTCAGATATCCACTGACCTTTGGATGGTGCTAC
AAGCTAGTACCAGTTGAGCCAGATAAGGTAGAAGAGGCCAATAAAGGAGAGAACACCAGCTTGTTACACC
CTGTGAGCCTGCATGGGATGGATGACCCGGAGAGAGAAGTGTTAGAGTGGAGGTTTGACAGCCGCCTAGC
ATTTCATCACGTGGCCCGAGAGCTGCATCCGGAGTACTTCAAGAACTGCTGATATCGAGCTTGCTACAAG
GGACTTTCCGCTGGGGACTTTCCAGGGAGGCGTGGCCTGGGCGGGACTGGGGAGTGGCGAGCCCTCAGAT
CCTGCATATAAGCAGCTGCTTTTTGCCTGTACTGGGTCTCTCTGGTTAGACCAGATCTGAGCCTGGGAGC
TCTCTGGCTAACTAGGGAACCCACTGCTTAAGCCTCAATAAAGCTTGCCTTGAGTGCTTCAAGTAGTGTG
TGCCCGTCTGTTGTGTGACTCTGGTAACTAGAGATCCCTCAGACCCTTTTAGTCAGTGTGGAAAATCTCT
AGCAGTGGCGCCCGAACAGGGACTTGAAAGCGAAAGGGAAACCAGAGGAGCTCTCTCGACGCAGGACTCG
GCTTGCTGAAGCGCGCACGGCAAGAGGCGAGGGGCGGCGACTGGTGAGTACGCCAAAAATTTTGACTAGC
GGAGGCTAGAAGGAGAGAGATGGGTGCGAGAGCGTCAGTATTAAGCGGGGGAGAATTAGATCGCGATGGG
AAAAAATTCGGTTAAGGCCAGGGGGAAAGAAAAAATATAAATTAAAACATATAGTATGGGCAAGCAGGGA
GCTAGAACGATTCGCAGTTAATCCTGGCCTGTTAGAAACATCAGAAGGCTGTAGACAAATACTGGGACAG
CTACAACCATCCCTTCAGACAGGATCAGAAGAACTTAGATCATTATATAATACAGTAGCAACCCTCTATT
GTGTGCATCAAAGGATAGAGATAAAAGACACCAAGGAAGCTTTAGACAAGATAGAGGAAGAGCAAAACAA
AAGTAAGACCACCGCACAGCAAGCGGCCGGCCGCTGATCTTCAGACCTGGAGGAGGAGATATGAGGGACA
ATTGGAGAAGTGAATTATATAAATATAAAGTAGTAAAAATTGAACCATTAGGAGTAGCACCCACCAAGGC
AAAGAGAAGAGTGGTGCAGAGAGAAAAAAGAGCAGTGGGAATAGGAGCTTTGTTCCTTGGGTTCTTGGGA
GCAGCAGGAAGCACTATGGGCGCAGCGTCAATGACGCTGACGGTACAGGCCAGACAATTATTGTCTGGTA
TAGTGCAGCAGCAGAACAATTTGCTGAGGGCTATTGAGGCGCAACAGCATCTGTTGCAACTCACAGTCTG
GGGCATCAAGCAGCTCCAGGCAAGAATCCTGGCTGTGGAAAGATACCTAAAGGATCAACAGCTCCTGGGG
ATTTGGGGTTGCTCTGGAAAACTCATTTGCACCACTGCTGTGCCTTGGAATGCTAGTTGGAGTAATAAAT
CTCTGGAACAGATTTGGAATCACACGACCTGGATGGAGTGGGACAGAGAAATTAACAATTACACAAGCTT
AATACACTCCTTAATTGAAGAATCGCAAAACCAGCAAGAAAAGAATGAACAAGAATTATTGGAATTAGAT
AAATGGGCAAGTTTGTGGAATTGGTTTAACATAACAAATTGGCTGTGGTATATAAAATTATTCATAATGA
TAGTAGGAGGCTTGGTAGGTTTAAGAATAGTTTTTGCTGTACTTTCTATAGTGAATAGAGTTAGGCAGGG
ATATTCACCATTATCGTTTCAGACCCACCTCCCAACCCCGAGGGGACCCGACAGGCCCGAAGGAATAGAA
GAAGAAGGTGGAGAGAGAGACAGAGACAGATCCATTCGATTAGTGAACGGATCTCGACGGTATCGCCGAA
TTCACAAATGGCAGTATTCATCCACAATTTTAAAAGAAAAGGGGGGATTGGGGGGTACAGTGCAGGGGAA
AGAATAGTAGACATAATAGCAACAGACATACAAACTAAAGAATTACAAAAACAAATTACAAAAATTCAAA
ATTTTCGGGTTTATTACAGGGACAGCAGAGATCCAGTTTGGACTAGTGGCCTCCGCGCCGGGTTTTGGCG
CCTCCCGCGGGCGCCCCCCTCCTCACGGCGAGCGCTGCCACGTCAGACGAAGGGCGCAGCGAGCGTCCTG
ATCCTTCCGCCCGGACGCTCAGGACAGCGGCCCGCTGCTCATAAGACTCGGCCTTAGAACCCCAGTATCA
GCAGAAGGACATTTTAGGACGGGACTTGGGTGACTCTAGGGCACTGGTTTTCTTTCCAGAGAGCGGAACA
GGCGAGGAAAAGTAGTCCCTTCTCGGCGATTCTGCGGAGGGATCTCCGTGGGGCGGTGAACGCCGATGAT
TATATAAGGACGCGCCGGGTGTGGCACAGCTAGTTCCGTCGCAGCCGGGATTTGGGTCGCGGTTCTTGTT
TGTGGATCGCTGTGATCGTCACTTGGCGGCCGCGCCACCATGGGCCCAAAAAAGAAAAGAAAAGTTGGCT
ACCCCTACGACGTGCCCGACTACGCCCTGGAAGTTCTGTTCCAGGGGCCCCTGTTATTAATTAACGCTTC
TAACTTTACTCAGTTCGTTCTCGTCGACAATGGCGGAACTGGCGACGTGACTGTCGCCCCAAGCAACTTC
GCTAACGGGATCGCTGAATGGATCAGCTCTAACTCGCGTTCACAGGCTTACAAAGTAACCTGTAGCGTTC
GTCAGAGCTCTGCGCAGAATCGCAAATACACCATCAAAGTCGAGGTGCCTAAAGGCGCCTGGCGTTCGTA
CTTAAATATGGAACTAACCATTCCAATTTTCGCCACGAATTCCGACTGCGAGCTTATTGTTAAGGCAATG
CAAGGTCTCCTAAAAGATGGAAACCCGATTCCCTCAGCAATCGCAGCAAACTCCGGCATCTACGCCATGG
CCAGCAACTTCACCCAGTTCGTGCTGGTGGACAACGGCGGCACCGGCGACGTGACCGTGGCCCCCAGCAA
CTTCGCCAACGGCATCGCCGAGTGGATCAGCAGCAACAGCAGAAGCCAGGCCTACAAGGTGACCTGCAGC
GTGAGACAGAGCAGCGCCCAGAACAGAAAGTACACCATCAAGGTGGAGGTGCCCAAGGGCGCCTGGAGAA
GCTACCTGAACATGGAGCTGACCATCCCCATCTTCGCCACCAACAGCGACTGCGAGCTGATCGTGAAGGC
CATGCAGGGCCTGCTGAAGGACGGCAACCCCATCCCCAGCGCCATCGCCGCCAACAGCGGCATCTACGCC
GACCCACCGGTCGCCACCATGGTGAGCAAGGGCGAGGAGCTGTTCACCGGGGTGGTGCCCATCCTGGTCG
AGCTGGACGGCGACGTAAACGGCCACAAGTTCAGCGTGTCCGGCGAGGGCGAGGGCGATGCCACCTACGG
CAAGCTGACCCTGAAGTTCATCTGCACCACCGGCAAGCTGCCCGTGCCCTGGCCCACCCTCGTGACCACC
CTGACCTACGGCGTGCAGTGCTTCAGCCGCTACCCCGACCACATGAAGCAGCACGACTTCTTCAAGTCCG
CCATGCCCGAAGGCTACGTCCAGGAGCGCACCATCTTCTTCAAGGACGACGGCAACTACAAGACCCGCGC
CGAGGTGAAGTTCGAGGGCGACACCCTGGTGAACCGCATCGAGCTGAAGGGCATCGACTTCAAGGAGGAC
GGCAACATCCTGGGGCACAAGCTGGAGTACAACTACAACAGCCACAACGTCTATATCATGGCCGACAAGC
AGAAGAACGGCATCAAGGTGAACTTCAAGATCCGCCACAACATCGAGGACGGCAGCGTGCAGCTCGCCGA
CCACTACCAGCAGAACACCCCCATCGGCGACGGCCCCGTGCTGCTGCCCGACAACCACTACCTGAGCACC
CAGTCCGCCCTGAGCAAAGACCCCAACGAGAAGCGCGATCACATGGTCCTGCTGGAGTTCGTGACCGCCG
CCGGGATCACTCTCGGCATGGACGAGCTGTACAAGGGCACAGGTGCATGCATGAACCCCAGCGCCCCCAG
CTACCCCATGGCCTCTCTGTACGTGGGGGACCTGCACCCCGACGTGACCGAGGCGATGCTCTACGAGAAG
TTCAGCCCGGCCGGGCCCATCCTCTCCATCCGGGTCTGCAGGGACATGATCACCCGCCGCTCCTTGGGCT
ACGCGTACGTGAACTTCCAGCAGCCGGCGGACGCGGAACGTGCTTTGGACACCATGAATTTTGATGTTAT
AAAGGGCAAGCCAGTACGCATCATGTGGTCTCAGCGTGATCCATCACTTCGCAAAAGTGGAGTAGGCAAC
ATATTCATTAAAAATTTGGACAAATCCATCGACAATAAAGCACTATATGATACGTTTTCTGCGTTTGGTA
ACATCCTTTCATGTAAGGTGGTTTGTGATGAAAATGGCTCCAAGGGCTATGGAGTTGTACACTTTGAAAC
ACAGGAAGCAGCTGAAAGAGCTATTGAAAAAATGAATGGGATGCTTCTAAATGATCGTAAAGTGTTTGTT
GGACGATTTAAATCTCGGAAGGAACGAGAAGCAGAGCTTGGAGCCAGGGCAAAGGAGTTCACCAATGTTT
ACATCAAGAACTTTGGAGAAGACATGGATGATGAGCGCCTTAAGGAACTCTTTGGCAAGTTTGGGCCTGC
CTTAAGTGTGAAAGTAATGACAGATGAAAGTGGAAAATCCAAAGGATTTGGATTTGTAAGCTTTGAAAGG
CATGAAGATGCGCAGAAAGCTGTGGATGAGATGAATGGGAAGGAGCTCAATGGAAAACAGATTTATGTTG
GACGAGCTCAGAAAAAAGTGGAACGGCAGACGGAACTTAAGCGCAAATTTGAGCAGATGAAGCAAGATAG
GATCACCAGATATCAGGGCGTGAACCTTTATGTGAAAAATCTTGATGACGGGATTGATGATGAGCGTCTC
CGGAAGGAGTTTTCTCCGTTTGGTACAATCACCAGTGCAAAAGTAATGATGGAGGGTGGGCGCAGCAAAG
GGTTTGGTGTTGTATGTTTCTCATCCCCTGAAGAAGCCACTAAAGCAGTTACAGAGATGAATGGTAGAAT
TGTGGCCACGAAGCCACTGTATGTAGCTTTAGCTCAGCGCAAAGAAGAGCGCCAGGCTCACCTCACTAAC
CAGTATATGCAGAGGATGGCAAGTGTACGAGCTGTGCCCAACCCCGTGATCAACCCCTACCAGCCAGCAC
CTCCTTCAGGTTACTTCATGGCAGCTATCCCACAGACTCAGAACCGTGCTGCATACTATCCTCCTAGCCA
AATTGCTCAACTAAGACCAAGTCCTCGCTGGACTGCTCAGGGTGCCAGACCTCATCCATTCCAGAATATG
CCCGGTGCTATCCGCCCAGCTGCTCCTAGACCACCATTTAGTACGATGAGACCAGCTTCCTCACAGGTTC
CACGAGTCATGTCAACACAGCGTGTTGCTAACACATCAACACAGACAATGGGTCCACGTCCTGCAGCTGC
TGCTGCTGCAGCCACTCCTGCTGTCCGCACCGTTCCCCAGTATAAATATGCTGCGGGAGTCCGCAATCCC
CAGCAACATCTTAATGCACAGCCACAAGTTACCATGCAACAGCCTGCTGTTCATGTGCAAGGTCAAGAAC
CTTTAACTGCTTCCATGTTGGCATCTGCGCCCCCGCAAGAGCAGAAGCAAATGTTGGGTGAACGGCTGTT
TCCTCTTATCCAAGCCATGCACCCTTCTCTTGCTGGTAAAATCACTGGCATGCTGTTGGAGATTGATAAC
TCAGAATTACTTCACATGCTCGAGTCTCCAGAGTCTCTCCGCTCAAAGGTTGATGAAGCTGTAGCTGTAC
TACAAGCCCACCAAGCGAAAGAGGCTGCCCAGAAAGCAGTGAACAGTGCCACTGGTGTTCCAACTGTCTA
AATCGATAGATCCTAATCAACCTCTGGATTACAAAATTTGTGAAAGATTGACTGGTATTCTTAACTATGT
TGCTCCTTTTACGCTATGTGGATACGCTGCTTTAATGCCTTTGTATCATGCTATTGCTTCCCGTATGGCT
TTCATTTTCTCCTCCTTGTATAAATCCTGGTTGCTGTCTCTTTATGAGGAGTTGTGGCCCGTTGTCAGGC
AACGTGGCGTGGTGTGCACTGTGTTTGCTGACGCAACCCCCACTGGTTGGGGCATTGCCACCACCTGTCA
GCTCCTTTCCGGGACTTTCGCTTTCCCCCTCCCTATTGCCACGGCGGAACTCATCGCCGCCTGCCTTGCC
CGCTGCTGGACAGGGGCTCGGCTGTTGGGCACTGACAATTCCGTGGTGTTGTCGGGGAAATCATCGTCCT
TTCCTTGGCTGCTCGCCTGTGTTGCCACCTGGATTCTGCGCGGGACGTCCTTCTGCTACGTCCCTTCGGC
CCTCAATCCAGCGGACCTTCCTTCCCGCGGCCTGCTGCCGGCTCTGCGGCCTCTTCCGCGTCTTCGCCTT
CGCCCTCAGACGAGTCGGATCTCCCTTTGGGCCGCCTCCCCGCCTGAGATCCTTTAAGACCAATGACTTA
CAAGGCAGCTGTAGATCTTAGCCACTTTTTAAAAGAAAAGGGGGGACTGGAAGGGCTAATTCACTCCCAA
CGAAGACAAGATCTGCTTTTTGCTTGTACTGGGTCTCTCTGGTTAGACCAGATCTGAGCCTGGGAGCTCT
CTGGCTAACTAGGGAACCCACTGCTTAAGCCTCAATAAAGCTTGCCTTGAGTGCTTCAAGTAGTGTGTGC
CCGTCTGTTGTGTGACTCTGGTAACTAGAGATCCCTCAGACCCTTTTAGTCAGTGTGGAAAATCTCTAGC
AGTAGTAGTTCATGTCATCTTATTATTCAGTATTTATAACTTGCAAAGAAATGAATATCAGAGAGTGAGA
GGCCCGGGTTAATTAAGGAAAGGGCTAGATCATTCTTGAAGACGAAAGGGCCTCGTGATACGCCTATTTT
TATAGGTTAATGTCATGATAATAATGGTTTCTTAGACGTCAGGTGGCACTTTTCGGGGAAATGTGCGCGG
AACCCCTATTTGTTTATTTTTCTAAATACATTCAAATATGTATCCGCTCATGAGACAATAACCCTGATAA
ATGCTTCAATAATATTGAAAAAGGAAGAGTATGAGTATTCAACATTTCCGTGTCGCCCTTATTCCCTTTT
TTGCGGCATTTTGCCTTCCTGTTTTTGCTCACCCAGAAACGCTGGTGAAAGTAAAAGATGCTGAAGATCA
GTTGGGTGCACGAGTGGGTTACATCGAACTGGATCTCAACAGCGGTAAGATCCTTGAGAGTTTTCGCCCC
GAAGAACGTTTTCCAATGATGAGCACTTTTAAAGTTCTGCTATGTGGCGCGGTATTATCCCGTGTTGACG
CCGGGCAAGAGCAACTCGGTCGCCGCATACACTATTCTCAGAATGACTTGGTTGAGTACTCACCAGTCAC
AGAAAAGCATCTTACGGATGGCATGACAGTAAGAGAATTATGCAGTGCTGCCATAACCATGAGTGATAAC
ACTGCGGCCAACTTACTTCTGACAACGATCGGAGGACCGAAGGAGCTAACCGCTTTTTTGCACAACATGG
GGGATCATGTAACTCGCCTTGATCGTTGGGAACCGGAGCTGAATGAAGCCATACCAAACGACGAGCGTGA
CACCACGATGCCTGTAGCAATGGCAACAACGTTGCGCAAACTATTAACTGGCGAACTACTTACTCTAGCT
TCCCGGCAACAATTAATAGACTGGATGGAGGCGGATAAAGTTGCAGGACCACTTCTGCGCTCGGCCCTTC
CGGCTGGCTGGTTTATTGCTGATAAATCTGGAGCCGGTGAGCGTGGGTCTCGCGGTATCATTGCAGCACT
GGGGCCAGATGGTAAGCCCTCCCGTATCGTAGTTATCTACACGACGGGGAGTCAGGCAACTATGGATGAA
CGAAATAGACAGATCGCTGAGATAGGTGCCTCACTGATTAAGCATTGGTAACTGTCAGACCAAGTTTACT
CATATATACTTTAGATTGATTTAAAACTTCATTTTTAATTTAAAAGGATCTAGGTGAAGATCCTTTTTGA
TAATCTCATGACCAAAATCCCTTAACGTGAGTTTTCGTTCCACTGAGCGTCAGACCCCGTAGAAAAGATC
AAAGGATCTTCTTGAGATCCTTTTTTTCTGCGCGTAATCTGCTGCTTGCAAACAAAAAAACCACCGCTAC
CAGCGGTGGTTTGTTTGCCGGATCAAGAGCTACCAACTCTTTTTCCGAAGGTAACTGGCTTCAGCAGAGC
GCAGATACCAAATACTGTTCTTCTAGTGTAGCCGTAGTTAGGCCACCACTTCAAGAACTCTGTAGCACCG
CCTACATACCTCGCTCTGCTAATCCTGTTACCAGTGGCTGCTGCCAGTGGCGATAAGTCGTGTCTTACCG
GGTTGGACTCAAGACGATAGTTACCGGATAAGGCGCAGCGGTCGGGCTGAACGGGGGGTTCGTGCACACA
GCCCAGCTTGGAGCGAACGACCTACACCGAACTGAGATACCTACAGCGTGAGCTATGAGAAAGCGCCACG
CTTCCCGAAGGGAGAAAGGCGGACAGGTATCCGGTAAGCGGCAGGGTCGGAACAGGAGAGCGCACGAGGG
AGCTTCCAGGGGGAAACGCCTGGTATCTTTATAGTCCTGTCGGGTTTCGCCACCTCTGACTTGAGCGTCG
ATTTTTGTGATGCTCGTCAGGGGGGCGGAGCCTATGGAAAAACGCCAGCAACGCGGCCTTTTTACGGTTC
CTGGCCTTTTGCTGGCCTTTTGCTCACATGTTCTTTCCTGCGTTATCCCCTGATTCTGTGGATAACCGTA
TTACCGCCTTTGAGTGAGCTGATACCGCTCGCCGCAGCCGAACGACCGAGCGCAGCGAGTCAGTGAGCGA
GGAAGCGGAAGAGCGCCCAATACGCAAACCGCCTCTCCCCGCGCGTTGGCCGATTCATTAATGCAGCAAG
CTCATGGCTGACTAATTTTTTTTATTTATGCAGAGGCCGAGGCCGCCTCGGCCTCTGAGCTATTCCAGAA
GTAGTGAGGAGGCTTTTTTGGAGGCCTAGGCTTTTGCAAAAAGCTCCCCGTGGCACGACAGGTTTCCCGA
CTGGAAAGCGGGCAGTGAGCGCAACGCAATTAATGTGAGTTAGCTCACTCATTAGGCACCCCAGGCTTTA
CACTTTATGCTTCCGGCTCGTATGTTGTGTGGAATTGTGAGCGGATAACAATTTCACACAGGAAACAGCT
ATGACATGATTACGAATTTCACAAATAAAGCATTTTTTTCACTGCATTCTAGTTGTGGTTTGTCCAAACT
CATCAATGTATCTTATCATGTCTGGATCAACTGGATAACTCAAGCTAACCAAAATCATCCCAAACTTCCC
ACCCCATACCCTATTACCACTGCCAATTACCTGTGGTTTCATTTACTCTAAACCTGTGATTCCTCTGAAT
TATTTTCATTTTAAAGAAATTGTATTTGTTAAATATGTACTACAAACTTAGTAGT
Features (pLannotate 1.2.2; 26 found; start..end, strand, type, name):
    377..634     +  LTR            5' LTR (truncated): truncated 5' long terminal repeat (LTR) from HIV-1
    681..806     +  misc_feature   HIV-1 Ψ: packaging signal of human immunodeficiency virus type 1
    790..1128    +  CDS            HIV-1 gag (fragment): gag protein from human immunodeficiency virus 1; gag
   1303..1536    +  misc_feature   RRE: The Rev response element (RRE) of HIV-1 allows for Rev-dependent mRNA export from the nucleus to the cytoplasm.
   1913..2013    +  CDS            Rev (fragment): human immunodeficiency virus 1 (HIV-1) Rev protein; rev; enhances nuclear export of unspliced and incompletely spliced viral mRNAs
   2058..2175    +  misc_feature   cPPT/CTS: central polypurine tract and central termination sequence of HIV-1
   2218..2616    +  promoter       UbC promoter: human ubiquitin C promoter
   2726..2924    +  CDS            MS2 (fragment): bacteriophage MS2 coat protein binds to a specific stem-loop structure in the viral RNA (Peabody, 1993)
   2930..3073    +  CDS            MS2 (fragment): bacteriophage MS2 coat protein binds to a specific stem-loop structure in the viral RNA (Peabody, 1993)
   3077..3427    +  CDS            CAPSD_BPMS2 (fragment): Experimental evidence at protein level: Swiss-Prot protein existence level 1. Acts as a translational repressor of viral replicase synthesis late in infection. This latter function is the result of capsid protein interaction with an RNA hairpin which contains the replicase ribosome-binding site. From Escherichia phage MS2 (Bacteriophage MS2).
   3449..4165    +  CDS            EGFP: EGFP is a basic (constitutively fluorescent) green fluorescent protein published in 1996, derived from Aequorea victoria. It is reported to be a rapidly-maturing weak dimer with moderate acid sensitivity.
   4181..6088    +  CDS            Pabpc1: PABP1_MOUSE - Also known as Pabp1. Experimental evidence at protein level: Swiss-Prot protein existence level 1. Binds the poly(A) tail of mRNA, including that of its own transcript, and regulates processes of mRNA metabolism such as pre-mRNA splicing and mRNA stability. Its function in translational initiation regulation can either be enhanced by PAIP1 or repressed by PAIP2. Can probably bind to cytoplasmic RNA sequences other than poly(A) in vivo. Involved in translationally coupled mRNA turnover. Implicated with other RNA-binding proteins in the cytoplasmic deadenylation/translational and d
   6105..6693    +  misc_feature   WPRE: woodchuck hepatitis virus posttranscriptional regulatory element
   6701..6766    +  CDS            nef (fragment): NEF_HV1Z2 - Experimental evidence at protein level: Swiss-Prot protein existence level 1. Extracellular Nef protein targets CD4(+) T-lymphocytes for apoptosis by interacting with CXCR4 surface receptors. From Human immunodeficiency virus type 1 group M subtype D (isolate Z2/CDC-Z34) (HIV-1).
   6768..7001    +  LTR            3' LTR (ΔU3): self-inactivating 3' long terminal repeat (LTR) from HIV-1
   7206..7310    +  promoter       AmpR promoter: bla
   7311..8171    +  CDS            AmpR: β-lactamase; bla; confers resistance to ampicillin, carbenicillin, and related antibiotics
   8342..8930    +  rep_origin     ori: high-copy-number ColE1/pMB1/pBR322/pUC origin of replication
   9113..9167    +  CDS            lacI (fragment): lac repressor; lacI; The lac repressor binds to the lac operator to inhibit transcription in E. coli. This inhibition can be relieved by adding lactose or isopropyl-β-D-thiogalactopyranoside (IPTG).
   9173..9266    +  rep_origin     SV40 ori (fragment): SV40 origin of replication
   9291..9328    +  CDS            lacI (fragment): lac repressor; lacI; The lac repressor binds to the lac operator to inhibit transcription in E. coli. This inhibition can be relieved by adding lactose or isopropyl-β-D-thiogalactopyranoside (IPTG).
   9341..9362    +  protein_bind   CAP binding site: CAP binding activates transcription in the presence of cAMP. E. coli catabolite activator protein
   9377..9407    +  promoter       lac promoter: promoter for the E. coli lac operon
   9415..9431    +  protein_bind   lac operator: The lac repressor binds to the lac operator to inhibit transcription in E. coli. This inhibition can be relieved by adding lactose or isopropyl-β-D-thiogalactopyranoside (IPTG). lac repressor encoded by lacI
   9465..9548    +  polyA_signal   SV40 poly(A) signal (fragment): SV40 polyadenylation signal
   9715..329     +  CDS            nef (fragment) (across the origin): NEF_HV1BR - Experimental evidence at protein level: Swiss-Prot protein existence level 1. Extracellular Nef protein targets CD4(+) T-lymphocytes for apoptosis by interacting with CXCR4 surface receptors (PubMed:14990729). From Human immunodeficiency virus type 1 group M subtype B (isolate BRU/LAI) (HIV-1).
