[The description below was written by a language model from this plasmid's Addgene catalogue record and pLannotate feature annotations shown in this document.]
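Description:
yWL234 MCP-GFP-PABPC1* is an HIV-1-based lentiviral transfer plasmid on the pUbC backbone, intended for expression in mammalian cells by transfection or after packaging into lentivirus. It is propagated in E. coli through a high-copy ColE1/pUC-type origin and selected with ampicillin via the β-lactamase gene. The viral region contains a truncated 5' LTR, the Ψ packaging signal with an adjoining gag fragment, the Rev response element for Rev-dependent nuclear export of the genomic RNA, and the cPPT/CTS. It ends with a ΔU3 self-inactivating 3' LTR, which disables LTR promoter activity after integration, so the transgene is driven by the internal promoter. Small lac, SV40 and nef fragments in the annotation appear to be backbone remnants.

The payload is a single fusion protein expressed from the human ubiquitin C promoter and followed by a WPRE, which enhances transcript expression. According to the catalogue entry, it comprises a nuclear localization signal, an HA tag, two tandem copies of the bacteriophage MS2 coat protein (MCP), one GFP and PABPC1*. The feature table shows MS2 coat protein segments consistent with a tandem dimer, then EGFP, then a full-length poly(A)-binding protein coding sequence. The NLS and HA tag are not annotated separately. The record lists the insert species as human, whereas the automated annotation matched PABPC1 to the mouse protein, and the record does not explain what the asterisk denotes.

MCP binds MS2 stem-loops engineered into a target transcript, so the GFP fusion allows single mRNAs to be visualized in living cells. The associated publication describes an improved imaging system that corrects MS2-induced RNA destabilization, suggesting that the PABPC1 fusion serves this purpose.
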