Addgene plasmid #197054: yWL234 MCP-GFP-PABPC1*
Purpose: pUBC-NLS-HA-2xMCP-1xGFP-PABPC1*
Depositing lab: Robert Singer. Depositing organization: Albert Einstein College of Medicine. Publication: An improved imaging system that corrects MS2-induced RNA destabilization. Li W, Maekiniemi A, Sato H, Osman C, Singer RH. Nat Methods. 2022 Dec;19(12):1558-1562. doi: 10.1038/s41592-022-01658-1. Epub 2022 Nov 10. PubMed 36357695.
Backbone
  Vector backbone: pUbC
  Vector type: Mammalian Expression, Lentiviral
Growth in bacteria
  Bacterial resistance: Ampicillin, 100 μg/mL
  Growth temperature: 37°C
  Growth strain: NEB Stable
  Copy number: Unknown
Gene/Insert
  Gene/Insert name: pubc-nls-ha-MCP-GFP-PABPC1*
  Species: H. sapiens (human)
  Promoter: ubc
  Cloning method: Restriction Enzyme; 5′ cloning site SpeI (not destroyed); 3′ cloning site ClaI (not destroyed)
  Sequencing primers: 5′ ubc; 3′ WPRE
Terms and licenses: Academic/Nonprofit Terms; Industry Terms: Not Available to Industry
How to cite: yWL234 MCP-GFP-PABPC1* was a gift from Robert Singer (Addgene plasmid # 197054 ; http://n2t.net/addgene:197054 ; RRID:Addgene_197054)
